>Addgene plasmid #191527 | AAVS1_Puro_hPGK1_hGEM(1-110)_mNG_hSLBP(18-108)_FS | addgene full sequence | sequence record 378107 | Addgene NGS Result
TCGCGCGTTTCGGTGATGACGGTGAAAACCTCTGACACATGCAGCTCCCGGAGACGGTCACAGCTTGTCT
GTAAGCGGATGCCGGGAGCAGACAAGCCCGTCAGGGCGCGTCAGCGGGTGTTGGCGGGTGTCGGGGCTGG
CTTAACTATGCGGCATCAGAGCAGATTGTACTGAGAGTGCACCATATGCGGTGTGAAATACCGCACAGAT
GCGTAAGGAGAAAATACCGCATCAGGCGCCATTCGCCATTCAGGCTGCGCAACTGTTGGGAAGGGCGATC
GGTGCGGGCCTCTTCGCTATTACGCCAGAATTCGCCCTTTGCTTTCTCTGACCAGCATTCTCTCCCCTGG
GCCTGTGCCGCTTTCTGTCTGCAGCTTGTGGCCTGGGTCACCTCTACGGCTGGCCCAGATCCTTCCCTGC
CGCCTCCTTCAGGTTCCGTCTTCCTCCACTCCCTCTTCCCCTTGCTCTCTGCTGTGTTGCTGCCCAAGGA
TGCTCTTTCCGGAGCACTTCCTTCTCGGCGCTGCACCACGTGATGTCCTCTGAGCGGATCCTCCCCGTGT
CTGGGTCCTCTCCGGGCATCTCTCCTCCCTCACCCAACCCCATGCCGTCTTCACTCGCTGGGTTCCCTTT
TCCTTCTCCTTCTGGGGCCTGTGCCATCTCTCGTTTCTTAGGATGGCCTTCTCCGACGGATGTCTCCCTT
GCGTCCCGCCTCCCCTTCTTGTAGGCCTGCATCATCACCGTTTTTCTGGACAACCCCAAAGTACCCCGTC
TCCCTGGCTTTAGCCACCTCTCCATCCTCTTGCTTTCTTTGCCTGGACACCCCGTTCTCCTGTGGATTCG
GGTCACCTCTCACTCCTTTCATTTGGGCAGCTCCCCTACCCCCCTTACCTCTCTAGTCTGTGCTAGCTCT
TCCAGCCCCCTGTCATGGCATCTTCCAGGGGTCCGAGAGCTCAGCTAGTCTTCTTCCTCCAACCCGGGCC
CCTATGTCCACTTCAGGACAGCATGTTTGCTGCCTCCAGGGATCCTGTGTCCCCGAGCTGGGACCACCTT
ATATTCCCAGGGCCGGTTAATGTGGCTCTGGTTCTGGGTACTTTTATCTGTCCCCTCCACCCCACAGTGG
GGCAAGCTTCTGACCTCTTCTCTTCCTCCCACAGGGCCTCGAGAGATCTGGCGGCGGAGAGGGCAGAGGA
AGTCTTCTAACATGCGGTGACGTGGAGGAGAATCCCGGCCCTAGCACCGAGTACAAGCCCACGGTGCGCC
TCGCCACCCGCGACGACGTCCCCAGGGCCGTACGCACCCTCGCCGCCGCGTTCGCCGACTACCCCGCCAC
GCGCCACACCGTCGATCCGGACCGCCACATCGAGCGGGTCACCGAGCTGCAAGAACTCTTCCTCACGCGC
GTCGGGCTCGACATCGGCAAGGTGTGGGTCGCGGACGACGGCGCCGCGGTGGCGGTCTGGACCACGCCGG
AGAGCGTCGAAGCGGGGGCGGTGTTCGCCGAGATCGGCCCGCGCATGGCCGAGTTGAGCGGTTCCCGGCT
GGCCGCGCAGCAACAGATGGAAGGCCTCCTGGCGCCGCACCGGCCCAAGGAGCCCGCGTGGTTCCTGGCC
ACCGTCGGCGTCTCGCCCGACCACCAGGGCAAGGGTCTGGGCAGCGCCGTCGTGCTCCCCGGAGTGGAGG
CGGCCGAGCGCGCCGGGGTGCCCGCCTTCCTGGAGACCTCCGCGCCCCGCAACCTCCCCTTCTACGAGCG
GCTCGGCTTCACCGTCACCGCCGACGTCGAGGTGCCCGAAGGACCGCGCACCTGGTGCATGACCCGCAAG
CCCGGTGCCTGATCTAGACAGACATGATAAGATACATTGATGAGTTTGGACAAACCACAACTAGAATGCA
GTGAAAAAAATGCTTTATTTGTGAAATTTGTGATGCTATTGCTTTATTTGTAACCATTATAAGCTGCAAT
AAACAAGTTAACAACAACAATTGCATTCATTTTATGTTTCAGGTTCAGGGGGAGGTGTGGGAGGTTTTTT
AATGCATCCACGGGGTTGGGGTTGCGCCTTTTCCAAGGCAGCCCTGGGTTTGCGCAGGGACGCGGCTGCT
CTGGGCGTGGTTCCGGGAAACGCAGCGGCGCCGACCCTGGGTCTCGCACATTCTTCACGTCCGTTCGCAG
CGTCACCCGGATCTTCGCCGCTACCCTTGTGGGCCCCCCGGCGACGCTTCCTGCTCCGCCCCTAAGTCGG
GAAGGTTCCTTGCGGTTCGCGGCGTGCCGGACGTGACAAACGGAAGCCGCACGTCTCACTAGTACCCTCG
CAGACGGACAGCGCCAGGGAGCAATGGCAGCGCGCCGACCGCGATGGGCTGTGGCCAATAGCGGCTGCTC
AGCAGGGCGCGCCGAGAGCAGCGGCCGGGAAGGGGCGGTGCGGGAGGCGGGGTGTGGGGCGGTAGTGTGG
GCCCTGTTCCTGCCCGCGCGGTGTTCCGCATTCTGCAAGCCTCCGGAGCGCACGTCGGCAGTCGGCTCCC
TCGTTGACCGAATCACCGACCTCTCTCCCCAGGATCCGTACGATATCGCCATGAATCCCAGTATGAAGCA
GAAACAAGAAGAAATCAAAGAGAATATAAAGAATAGTTCTGTCCCAAGAAGAACTCTGAAGATGATTCAG
CCTTCTGCATCTGGATCTCTTGTTGGAAGAGAAAATGAGCTGTCCGCAGGCTTGTCCAAAAGGAAACATC
GGAATGACCACTTAACATCTACAACTTCCAGCCCTGGGGTTATTGTCCCAGAATCTAGTGAAAATAAAAA
TCTTGGAGGAGTCACCCAGGAGTCATTTGATCTTATGATTAAAGAAAATCCATCCTCTCAGTATTGGAAG
GAAGTGGCAGAAAAACGGAGAAAGGCGCTGGGCGGGGGATCCATGGTGAGCAAGGGCGAGGAGGATAACA
TGGCCTCTCTCCCAGCGACACATGAGTTACACATCTTTGGCTCCATCAACGGTGTGGACTTTGACATGGT
GGGTCAGGGCACCGGCAATCCAAATGATGGTTATGAGGAGTTAAACCTGAAGTCCACCAAGGGTGACCTC
CAGTTCTCCCCCTGGATTCTGGTCCCTCATATCGGGTATGGCTTCCATCAGTACCTGCCCTACCCTGACG
GGATGTCGCCTTTCCAGGCCGCTATGGTAGATGGCTCCGGATACCAAGTCCATCGCACAATGCAGTTTGA
AGATGGTGCCTCCCTTACTGTTAACTACCGCTACACCTACGAGGGAAGCCACATCAAAGGAGAGGCCCAG
GTGAAGGGGACTGGTTTCCCTGCTGACGGTCCTGTGATGACCAACTCGCTGACCGCTGCGGACTGGTGCA
GGTCGAAGAAGACTTACCCCAACGACAAAACCATCATCAGTACCTTTAAGTGGAGTTACACCACTGGAAA
TGGCAAGCGCTACCGGAGCACTGCGCGGACCACCTACACCTTTGCCAAGCCAATGGCGGCTAACTATCTG
AAGAACCAGCCGATGTACGTGTTCCGTAAGACGGAGCTCAAGCACTCCAAGACCGAGCTCAACTTCAAGG
AGTGGCAAAAGGCCTTTACCGATGTGATGGGCATGGACGAGCTGTACAAGGGATATCCATCACACTGGCG
GCCGCTCGAGGCCAGCCCGCCGTCCCCCGCGCGATGGAGCCTGGGACGGAAGCGCAGAGCCGACGGCAGG
CGCTGGAGGCCCGAAGACGCCGAGGAGGCAGAGCACCGCGGCGCCGAGCGCAGACCCGAGAGCTTTACCA
CTCCTGAAGGCCCTAAACCCCGTTCCAGATGCTCTGACTGGGCAAGTGCAGTTGAAGAAGATGAAATGAG
GACCAGAGTTAACAAAGAAATGGCAAGATATAAAAGGAAACTCCTCATCAATGACTTTGGAAGAGAGAGA
AAAGGCGGGGGATCCGACTACAAGGACCACGACGGCGATTATAAGGATCACGACATCGACTACAAAGACG
ACGATGACAAGGGCGCCAGCAGCGCCTGGTCCCACCCTCAGTTTGAGAAGGGCGGAGGCTCTGGCGGCGG
AAGCGGAGGATCTGCTTGGAGCCACCCCCAGTTCGAAAAGTGATAAGTTTAAACCCTGCAGGCTGTGCCT
TCTAGTTGCCAGCCATCTGTTGTTTGCCCCTCCCCCGTGCCTTCCTTGACCCTGGAAGGTGCCACTCCCA
CTGTCCTTTCCTAATAAAATGAGGAAATTGCATCGCATTGTCTGAGTAGGTGTCATTCTATTCTGGGGGG
TGGGGTGGGGCAGGACAGCAAGGGGGAGGATTGGGAAGACAATAGCAGGCATGCTGGGGATGCGGTGGGC
TCTATGGGTCGACAGTACTAAGCTTTACTAGGGACAGGATTGGTGACAGAAAAGCCCCATCCTTAGGCCT
CCTCCTTCCTAGTCTCCTGATATTGGGTCTAACCCCCACCTCCTGTTAGGCAGATTCCTTATCTGGTGAC
ACACCCCCATTTCCTGGAGCCATCTCTCTCCTTGCCAGAACCTCTAAGGTTTGCTTACGATGGAGCCAGA
GAGGATCCTGGGAGGGAGAGCTTGGCAGGGGGTGGGAGGGAAGGGGGGGATGCGTGACCTGCCCGGTTCT
CAGTGGCCACCCTGCGCTACCCTCTCCCAGAACCTGAGCTGCTCTGACGCGGCTGTCTGGTGCGTTTCAC
TGATCCTGGTGCTGCAGCTTCCTTACACTTCCCAAGAGGAGAAGCAGTTTGGAAAAACAAAATCAGAATA
AGTTGGTCCTGAGTTCTAACTTTGGCTCTTCACCTTTCTAGTCCCCAATTTATATTGTTCCTCCGTGCGT
CAGTTTTACCTGTGAGATAAGGCCAGTAGCCAGCCCCGTCCTGGCAGGGCTGTGGTGAGGAGGGGGGTGT
CCGTGTGGAAAACTCCCTTTGTGAGAATGGTGCGTCCTAGGTGTTCACCAGGTCGTGGCCGCCTCTACTC
CCTTTCTCTTTCTCCATCCTTCTTTCCTTAAAGAGTCCCCAGTGCTATCTGGGACATATTCCTCCGCCCA
GAGCAGGGTCCCGCTTCCCTAAGGCCCTGCTCTGGGCTTCTGGGTTTGAGTCCTTGGCAAGCCCAGGAGA
GGCGCTCAGGCTTCCCTGTCCCCCTTCCTCGTCCACCATCTCATGCCCCTGGCTCTCCTGCCCCTTCCCT
ACAGGGGTTCCTGGCTCTGCTCTAAGGGCGAATTCTGCATTAATGAATCGGCCAACGCGCGGGGAGAGGC
GGTTTGCGTATTGGGCGCTCTTCCGCTTCCTCGCTCACTGACTCGCTGCGCTCGGTCGTTCGGCTGCGGC
GAGCGGTATCAGCTCACTCAAAGGCGGTAATACGGTTATCCACAGAATCAGGGGATAACGCAGGAAAGAA
CATGTGAGCAAAAGGCCAGCAAAAGGCCAGGAACCGTAAAAAGGCCGCGTTGCTGGCGTTTTTCCATAGG
CTCCGCCCCCCTGACGAGCATCACAAAAATCGACGCTCAAGTCAGAGGTGGCGAAACCCGACAGGACTAT
AAAGATACCAGGCGTTTCCCCCTGGAAGCTCCCTCGTGCGCTCTCCTGTTCCGACCCTGCCGCTTACCGG
ATACCTGTCCGCCTTTCTCCCTTCGGGAAGCGTGGCGCTTTCTCATAGCTCACGCTGTAGGTATCTCAGT
TCGGTGTAGGTCGTTCGCTCCAAGCTGGGCTGTGTGCACGAACCCCCCGTTCAGCCCGACCGCTGCGCCT
TATCCGGTAACTATCGTCTTGAGTCCAACCCGGTAAGACACGACTTATCGCCACTGGCAGCAGCCACTGG
TAACAGGATTAGCAGAGCGAGGTATGTAGGCGGTGCTACAGAGTTCTTGAAGTGGTGGCCTAACTACGGC
TACACTAGAAGAACAGTATTTGGTATCTGCGCTCTGCTGAAGCCAGTTACCTTCGGAAAAAGAGTTGGTA
GCTCTTGATCCGGCAAACAAACCACCGCTGGTAGCGGTGGTTTTTTTGTTTGCAAGCAGCAGATTACGCG
CAGAAAAAAAGGATCTCAAGAAGATCCTTTGATCTTTTCTACGGGGTCTGACGCTCAGTGGAACGAAAAC
TCACGTTAAGGGATTTTGGTCATGAGATTATCAAAAAGGATCTTCACCTAGATCCTTTTAAATTAAAAAT
GAAGTTTTAAATCAATCTAAAGTATATATGAGTAAACTTGGTCTGACAGTTACCAATGCTTAATCAGTGA
GGCACCTATCTCAGCGATCTGTCTATTTCGTTCATCCATAGTTGCCTGACTCCCCGTCGTGTAGATAACT
ACGATACGGGAGGGCTTACCATCTGGCCCCAGTGCTGCAATGATACCGCGAGACCCACGCTCACCGGCTC
CAGATTTATCAGCAATAAACCAGCCAGCCGGAAGGGCCGAGCGCAGAAGTGGTCCTGCAACTTTATCCGC
CTCCATCCAGTCTATTAATTGTTGCCGGGAAGCTAGAGTAAGTAGTTCGCCAGTTAATAGTTTGCGCAAC
GTTGTTGCCATTGCTACAGGCATCGTGGTGTCACGCTCGTCGTTTGGTATGGCTTCATTCAGCTCCGGTT
CCCAACGATCAAGGCGAGTTACATGATCCCCCATGTTGTGCAAAAAAGCGGTTAGCTCCTTCGGTCCTCC
GATCGTTGTCAGAAGTAAGTTGGCCGCAGTGTTATCACTCATGGTTATGGCAGCACTGCATAATTCTCTT
ACTGTCATGCCATCCGTAAGATGCTTTTCTGTGACTGGTGAGTACTCAACCAAGTCATTCTGAGAATAGT
GTATGCGGCGACCGAGTTGCTCTTGCCCGGCGTCAATACGGGATAATACCGCGCCACATAGCAGAACTTT
AAAAGTGCTCATCATTGGAAAACGTTCTTCGGGGCGAAAACTCTCAAGGATCTTACCGCTGTTGAGATCC
AGTTCGATGTAACCCACTCGTGCACCCAACTGATCTTCAGCATCTTTTACTTTCACCAGCGTTTCTGGGT
GAGCAAAAACAGGAAGGCAAAATGCCGCAAAAAAGGGAATAAGGGCGACACGGAAATGTTGAATACTCAT
ACTCTTCCTTTTTCAATATTATTGAAGCATTTATCAGGGTTATTGTCTCATGAGCGGATACATATTTGAA
TGTATTTAGAAAAATAAACAAATAGGGGTTCCGCGCACATTTCCCCGAAAAGTGCCACCTGACGTCTAAG
AAACCATTATTATCATGACATTAACCTATAAAAATAGGCGTATCACGAGGCCCTTTCGTC
Features (pLannotate 1.2.2; 19 found; start..end, strand, type, name):
    137..236     +  misc_feature   bom (fragment): basis of mobility region from pBR322
    242..308     -  CDS            lacZα (fragment): LacZα fragment of β-galactosidase; lacZ fragment
    320..1123    +  misc_feature   HA-L: left homology arm from the adeno-associated virus integration site (AAVS1) within intron 1 of the human PPP1R12C gene
   1130..1155    +  misc_feature   SA: splice acceptor site
   1236..1832    +  CDS            PuroR (fragment): puromycin N-acetyltransferase; pac from Streptomyces; confers resistance to puromycin
   1848..1969    -  polyA_signal   SV40 poly(A) signal: SV40 polyadenylation signal
   2042..2552    +  promoter       hPGK promoter: human phosphoglycerate kinase 1 promoter
   2571..2900    +  CDS            GMNN (fragment): GEMI_HUMAN - Experimental evidence at protein level: Swiss-Prot protein existence level 1. Inhibits DNA replication by preventing the incorporation of MCM complex into pre-replication complex (pre-RC) (PubMed:9635433, PubMed:14993212, PubMed:20129055, PubMed:24064211). It is degraded during the mitotic phase of the cell cycle (PubMed:9635433, PubMed:14993212, PubMed:24064211). Its destruction at the metaphase- anaphase transition permits replication in the succeeding cell cycle (PubMed:9635433, PubMed:14993212, PubMed:24064211). Inhibits histone acetyltransferase activity of KAT7/HBO1 in a CDT
   2913..3620    +  CDS            mNeonGreen: mNeonGreen is a basic (constitutively fluorescent) green/yellow fluorescent protein published in 2013, derived from Branchiostoma lanceolatum. It is reported to be a very rapidly-maturing monomer with moderate acid sensitivity.
   3648..3947    +  CDS            SLBP (fragment): SLBP_HUMAN - Also known as HBP. Experimental evidence at protein level: Swiss-Prot protein existence level 1. RNA-binding protein involved in the histone pre-mRNA processing. Binds the stem-loop structure of replication-dependent histone pre-mRNAs and contributes to efficient 3'-end processing by stabilizing the complex between histone pre-mRNA and U7 small nuclear ribonucleoprotein (snRNP), via the histone downstream element (HDE). Plays an important role in targeting mature histone mRNA from the nucleus to the cytoplasm and to the translation machinery. Stabilizes mature histone mRNA and cou
   3981..4001    +  CDS            FLAG (fragment): FLAG® epitope tag, followed by an enterokinase cleavage site
   4077..4100    +  CDS            Strep-Tag II: peptide that binds Strep-Tactin®, an engineered form of streptavidin
   4123..4347    +  polyA_signal   bGH poly(A) signal: bovine growth hormone polyadenylation signal
   4367..5203    +  misc_feature   HA-R: right homology arm from the adeno-associated virus integration site (AAVS1) within intron 1 of the human PPP1R12C gene
   5215..5268    -  CDS            lacI (fragment): lac repressor; lacI; The lac repressor binds to the lac operator to inhibit transcription in E. coli. This inhibition can be relieved by adding lactose or isopropyl-β-D-thiogalactopyranoside (IPTG).
   5451..6039    -  rep_origin     ori: high-copy-number ColE1/pMB1/pBR322/pUC origin of replication
   6210..7070    -  CDS            AmpR: β-lactamase; bla; confers resistance to ampicillin, carbenicillin, and related antibiotics
   7071..7175    -  promoter       AmpR promoter: bla
   7270..35      +  CDS            rop (fragment) (across the origin): Rop protein, which maintains plasmids at low copy number; rop
