[The description below was written by a language model from this plasmid's Addgene catalogue record and pLannotate feature annotations shown in this document.]
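Description:
AAVS1_Puro_hPGK1_hGEM(1-110)_mNG_hSLBP(18-108)_FS is a 7.3 kb homology-directed repair donor plasmid for inserting a cell-cycle reporter into the human AAVS1 safe harbor locus, which lies in intron 1 of PPP1R12C. It is built on the AAVS1_Puro_PGK1_3xFLAG_Twin_Strep backbone and is propagated in E. coli as a high-copy plasmid through a ColE1/pUC-type origin with ampicillin selection (AmpR under its own bla promoter). Short lacZα, lacI, rop and bom fragments in the annotation are backbone remnants.

The integrating cassette is flanked by left and right AAVS1 homology arms of roughly 800 bp each. Immediately after the left arm sits a splice acceptor followed by a promoterless puromycin N-acetyltransferase coding sequence and an SV40 poly(A) signal. In this gene-trap arrangement, puromycin resistance should be expressed mainly when the cassette is correctly integrated and spliced into the endogenous PPP1R12C transcript, which enriches for targeted clones. Downstream, the human PGK1 promoter drives the FUCCI-S probe: residues 1-110 of human Geminin (derived from the original FUCCI system), fused to mNeonGreen and then to a fragment of human SLBP (residues 18-108). The fusion carries a C-terminal 3xFLAG–Twin-Strep tag and is terminated by the bGH poly(A) signal. Combining the two cell-cycle-regulated fragments is intended to confine green fluorescence to S phase, while the tandem affinity tag allows detection or purification of the probe.

The depositor indicates use together with an eSpCas9(1.1) plasmid carrying an AAVS1-targeting guide to cut the locus and stimulate integration. The insert size listed in the catalogue is clearly erroneous.
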