Addgene plasmid #191527: AAVS1_Puro_hPGK1_hGEM(1-110)_mNG_hSLBP(18-108)_FS
Purpose: Donor for targeted integration of 3xFLAG-2xSTREP tagged S-phase specific probe (FUCCI-S) to the AAVS1 safe harbor locus
Depositing lab: Yannick Doyon.
Backbone
  Vector backbone: AAVS1_Puro_PGK1_3xFLAG_Twin_Strep (Addgene plasmid # 68375)
  Backbone size w/o insert (bp): 5737
  Total vector size (bp): 7270
  Vector type: Mammalian Expression, CRISPR, Synthetic Biology
  Selectable markers: Puromycin
Growth in bacteria
  Bacterial resistance: Ampicillin, 100 μg/mL
  Growth temperature: 37°C
  Growth strain: DH5alpha
  Copy number: High Copy
Gene/Insert
  Gene/Insert name: hGEM(1-110)_mNG_hSLBP(18-108) (alt name: S-phase specific probe tagged with 3xFLAG-2xSTREP tag)
  Species: H. sapiens (human), Synthetic
  GenBank ID: 51053 7884
  Tag / fusion protein: mNeonGreen (mNG) + 3xFLAG_TwinStrep (C terminal on insert)
  Insert size (bp): -6
  Entrez Gene: GMNN (a.k.a. Gem, MGORS6); SLBP (a.k.a. HBP)
Terms and licenses: Academic/Nonprofit Terms; Industry Terms: Not Available to Industry
Depositor comments: --Expression is driven by the human PGK1 promoter and BGH polyA -hGEM(1-110) sequence is derived from the original FUCCI system PMID: 18267078 -Use in combination with eSpCas9(1.1)_No_FLAG_AAVS1_T2 (Plasmid #79888)
How to cite: AAVS1_Puro_hPGK1_hGEM(1-110)_mNG_hSLBP(18-108)_FS was a gift from Yannick Doyon (Addgene plasmid # 191527 ; http://n2t.net/addgene:191527 ; RRID:Addgene_191527)
